Addgene plasmid #184045: pEGFP_D2A_tdTomato
Purpose: Expresses EGFP and tdTomato in mammalian cells under control of a CMV promoter by using a dual 2A peptide sequence (P2AT2A)
Depositing lab: Angela Pannier. Depositing organization: University of Nebraska at Lincoln. Publication: Systematic comparison of nonviral gene delivery strategies for efficient co-expression of two transgenes in human mesenchymal stem cells. Kozisek T, Samuelson L, Hamann A, Pannier AK. J Biol Eng. 2023 Dec 7;17(1):76. doi: 10.1186/s13036-023-00394-0. PubMed 38062439.
Backbone
  Vector backbone: pEGFP-C1
  Backbone manufacturer: Clontech
  Backbone size w/o insert (bp): 3300
  Total vector size (bp): 5840
  Modifications to backbone: F1 origin removed
  Vector type: Mammalian Expression
  Selectable markers: Neomycin (select with G418)
Growth in bacteria
  Bacterial resistance: Kanamycin, 50 μg/mL
  Growth temperature: 37°C
  Growth strain: DH5alpha
  Copy number: High Copy
Gene/Insert 1
  Gene/Insert name: Enhanced Green Fluorescent Protein (alt name: EGFP)
  Species: Synthetic
  Insert size (bp): 717
  Promoter: CMV
  Cloning method: Gibson Cloning
  Sequencing primers: 5′ CGTCGCCGTCCAGCTCGACCAG; 3′ CATGGTCCTGCTGGAGTTCGTG
Gene/Insert 2
  Gene/Insert name: tdTomato
  Species: Synthetic
  Promoter: CMV
  Cloning method: Gibson Cloning
  Sequencing primers: 5′ cggatctaccATGGTGAGCAAGGGCGA; 3′ GAATTAAGCTTTACTACTTGTACAGCTCGTCCATGC
Gene/Insert 3
  Gene/Insert name: Dual 2A Peptide Sequence (alt name: P2AT2A)
  Species: Teschovirus and Thosea asigna virus
  Insert size (bp): 119
  Promoter: CMV
  Cloning method: Gibson Cloning
  Sequencing primers: 5′ GCTGTACAAGtccggaggcagaaagcttggttcc; 3′ TGCTCACCATggtagatccgag
Terms and licenses: Academic/Nonprofit Terms; Industry Terms: Not Available to Industry
How to cite: pEGFP_D2A_tdTomato was a gift from Angela Pannier (Addgene plasmid # 184045 ; http://n2t.net/addgene:184045 ; RRID:Addgene_184045)
