[The description below was written by a language model from this plasmid's Addgene catalogue record and pLannotate feature annotations shown in this document.]
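Description:
pEGFP_D2A_tdTomato is a 5.8 kb mammalian expression plasmid built on the Clontech pEGFP-C1 backbone, from which the f1 origin has been removed. It is propagated in E. coli at high copy from a ColE1/pUC-type origin. A single Tn5 NeoR/KanR (aminoglycoside phosphotransferase) gene provides selection in both hosts. A bacterial bla-type promoter placed just upstream drives it for kanamycin resistance in bacteria, and the SV40 enhancer/early promoter drives it for G418 selection in mammalian cells, with the HSV TK polyadenylation signal terminating the cassette. The annotation also picks up short fragments of ble, a bGH poly(A) signal and SV40 large T antigen. These appear to be backbone remnants or partial matches rather than functional parts.

The payload is a bicistronic reporter cassette assembled by Gibson cloning. The human CMV immediate-early enhancer and promoter drive one open reading frame encoding EGFP, then a tandem "dual 2A" element (P2A from porcine teschovirus fused to T2A from Thosea asigna virus), then mammalian codon-optimized tdTomato, ending at the SV40 poly(A) signal. The 2A element was not annotated automatically, but it corresponds to the gap between the two fluorescent protein coding sequences in the feature table. 2A peptides cause ribosomal skipping during translation, so a single transcript gives separate green and red proteins, and pairing two 2A sequences is intended to improve the efficiency of that separation. According to the record, the plasmid is used to co-express EGFP and tdTomato in mammalian cells. The associated study compared nonviral delivery strategies for co-expressing two transgenes in human mesenchymal stem cells.
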