Features (pLannotate 1.2.2; 13 found; start..end, strand, type, name):
     64..367     +  enhancer       CMV enhancer: human cytomegalovirus immediate early enhancer
    368..571     +  promoter       CMV promoter: human cytomegalovirus (CMV) immediate early promoter
    616..1332    +  CDS            EGFP: EGFP is a basic (constitutively fluorescent) green fluorescent protein published in 1996, derived from Aequorea victoria. It is reported to be a rapidly-maturing weak dimer with moderate acid sensitivity.
   1510..2940    +  CDS            tdTomato: tandem dimeric (pseudo-monomeric) derivative of DsRed (Shaner et al., 2004) mammalian codon-optimized
   2980..3064    +  CDS            large T antigen (fragment): large T antigen from SV40 (simian virus 40)
   3087..3208    +  polyA_signal   SV40 poly(A) signal: SV40 polyadenylation signal
   3241..3345    +  promoter       AmpR promoter: bla
   3347..3704    +  promoter       SV40 promoter: SV40 enhancer and early promoter
   3739..4533    +  CDS            NeoR/KanR: aminoglycoside phosphotransferase from Tn5; aph(3')-II (or nptII); confers resistance to neomycin, kanamycin, and G418 (Geneticin®)
   4554..4706    +  CDS            ble (fragment): BLE_KLEPN - Experimental evidence at protein level: Swiss-Prot protein existence level 1. Binding protein with a strong affinity to the bleomycin family of antibiotics. Binds to CL990; an antimitotic-antibiotic compound. From Klebsiella pneumoniae.
   4765..4812    +  polyA_signal   HSV TK poly(A) signal: herpes simplex virus thymidine kinase polyadenylation signal (Cole and Stacy, 1985)
   4903..4919    -  polyA_signal   bGH poly(A) signal (fragment): bovine growth hormone polyadenylation signal
   5141..5729    +  rep_origin     ori: high-copy-number ColE1/pMB1/pBR322/pUC origin of replication
>Addgene plasmid #184045 | pEGFP_D2A_tdTomato | addgene full sequence | sequence record 363159 | Addgene NGS Result
CATTAGTTATTAATAGTAATCAATTACGGGGTCATTAGTTCATAGCCCATATATGGAGTTCCGCGTTACA
TAACTTACGGTAAATGGCCCGCCTGGCTGACCGCCCAACGACCCCCGCCCATTGACGTCAATAATGACGT
ATGTTCCCATAGTAACGCCAATAGGGACTTTCCATTGACGTCAATGGGTGGAGTATTTACGGTAAACTGC
CCACTTGGCAGTACATCAAGTGTATCATATGCCAAGTACGCCCCCTATTGACGTCAATGACGGTAAATGG
CCCGCCTGGCATTATGCCCAGTACATGACCTTATGGGACTTTCCTACTTGGCAGTACATCTACGTATTAG
TCATCGCTATTACCATGGTGATGCGGTTTTGGCAGTACATCAATGGGCGTGGATAGCGGTTTGACTCACG
GGGATTTCCAAGTCTCCACCCCATTGACGTCAATGGGAGTTTGTTTTGGCACCAAAATCAACGGGACTTT
CCAAAATGTCGTAACAACTCCGCCCCATTGACGCAAATGGGCGGTAGGCGTGTACGGTGGGAGGTCTATA
TAAGCAGAGCTGGTTTAGTGAACCGTCAGATCCGCTAGCGCTACCGGTCGCCACCATGGTGAGCAAGGGC
GAGGAGCTGTTCACCGGGGTGGTGCCCATCCTGGTCGAGCTGGACGGCGACGTAAACGGCCACAAGTTCA
GCGTGTCCGGCGAGGGCGAGGGCGATGCCACCTACGGCAAGCTGACCCTGAAGTTCATCTGCACCACCGG
CAAGCTGCCCGTGCCCTGGCCCACCCTCGTGACCACCCTGACCTACGGCGTGCAGTGCTTCAGCCGCTAC
CCCGACCACATGAAGCAGCACGACTTCTTCAAGTCCGCCATGCCCGAAGGCTACGTCCAGGAGCGCACCA
TCTTCTTCAAGGACGACGGCAACTACAAGACCCGCGCCGAGGTGAAGTTCGAGGGCGACACCCTGGTGAA
CCGCATCGAGCTGAAGGGCATCGACTTCAAGGAGGACGGCAACATCCTGGGGCACAAGCTGGAGTACAAC
TACAACAGCCACAACGTCTATATCATGGCCGACAAGCAGAAGAACGGCATCAAGGTGAACTTCAAGATCC
GCCACAACATCGAGGACGGCAGCGTGCAGCTCGCCGACCACTACCAGCAGAACACCCCCATCGGCGACGG
CCCCGTGCTGCTGCCCGACAACCACTACCTGAGCACCCAGTCCGCCCTGAGCAAAGACCCCAACGAGAAG
CGCGATCACATGGTCCTGCTGGAGTTCGTGACCGCCGCCGGGATCACTCTCGGCATGGACGAGCTGTACA
AGTCCGGAGGCAGAAAGCTTGGTTCCGGTACCGGAAGCGGAGCTACTAACTTCAGCCTGCTGAAGCAGGC
TGGAGACGTGGAGGAGAACCCTGGACCTGGAAGCGGAGAGGGCAGAGGAAGTCTGCTAACATGCGGTGAC
GTCGAGGAGAATCCTGGACCTACCGAGCTCGGATCTACCATGGTGAGCAAGGGCGAGGAGGTCATCAAAG
AGTTCATGCGCTTCAAGGTGCGCATGGAGGGCTCCATGAACGGCCACGAGTTCGAGATCGAGGGCGAGGG
CGAGGGCCGCCCCTACGAGGGCACCCAGACCGCCAAGCTGAAGGTGACCAAGGGCGGCCCCCTGCCCTTC
GCCTGGGACATCCTGTCCCCCCAGTTCATGTACGGCTCCAAGGCGTACGTGAAGCACCCCGCCGACATCC
CCGATTACAAGAAGCTGTCCTTCCCCGAGGGCTTCAAGTGGGAGCGCGTGATGAACTTCGAGGACGGCGG
TCTGGTGACCGTGACCCAGGACTCCTCCCTGCAGGACGGCACGCTGATCTACAAGGTGAAGATGCGCGGC
ACCAACTTCCCCCCCGACGGCCCCGTAATGCAGAAGAAGACCATGGGCTGGGAGGCCTCCACCGAGCGCC
TGTACCCCCGCGACGGCGTGCTGAAGGGCGAGATCCACCAGGCCCTGAAGCTGAAGGACGGCGGCCACTA
CCTGGTGGAGTTCAAGACCATCTACATGGCCAAGAAGCCCGTGCAACTGCCCGGCTACTACTACGTGGAC
ACCAAGCTGGACATCACCTCCCACAACGAGGACTACACCATCGTGGAACAGTACGAGCGCTCCGAGGGCC
GCCACCACCTGTTCCTGGGGCATGGCACCGGCAGCACCGGCAGCGGCAGCTCCGGCACCGCCTCCTCCGA
GGACAACAACATGGCCGTCATCAAAGAGTTCATGCGCTTCAAGGTGCGCATGGAGGGCTCCATGAACGGC
CACGAGTTCGAGATCGAGGGCGAGGGCGAGGGCCGCCCCTACGAGGGCACCCAGACCGCCAAGCTGAAGG
TGACCAAGGGCGGCCCCCTGCCCTTCGCCTGGGACATCCTGTCCCCCCAGTTCATGTACGGCTCCAAGGC
GTACGTGAAGCACCCCGCCGACATCCCCGATTACAAGAAGCTGTCCTTCCCCGAGGGCTTCAAGTGGGAG
CGCGTGATGAACTTCGAGGACGGCGGTCTGGTGACCGTGACCCAGGACTCCTCCCTGCAGGACGGCACGC
TGATCTACAAGGTGAAGATGCGCGGCACCAACTTCCCCCCCGACGGCCCCGTAATGCAGAAGAAGACCAT
GGGCTGGGAGGCCTCCACCGAGCGCCTGTACCCCCGCGACGGCGTGCTGAAGGGCGAGATCCACCAGGCC
CTGAAGCTGAAGGACGGCGGCCACTACCTGGTGGAGTTCAAGACCATCTACATGGCCAAGAAGCCCGTGC
AACTGCCCGGCTACTACTACGTGGACACCAAGCTGGACATCACCTCCCACAACGAGGACTACACCATCGT
GGAACAGTACGAGCGCTCCGAGGGCCGCCACCACCTGTTCCTGTACGGCATGGACGAGCTGTACAAGTAG
TAAAGCTTAATTCTCGAAGATCCACCGGATCTAGATAACTGATCATAATCAGCCATACCACATTTGTAGA
GGTTTTACTTGCTTTAAAAAACCTCCCACACCTCCCCCTGAACCTGAAACATAAAATGAATGCAATTGTT
GTTGTTAACTTGTTTATTGCAGCTTATAATGGTTACAAATAAAGCAATAGCATCACAAATTTCACAAATA
AAGCATTTTTTTCACTGCATTCTAGTTGTGGTTTGTCCAAACTCATCAATGTATCTTAACGCGTCAGGTG
GCACTTTTCGGGGAAATGTGCGCGGAACCCCTATTTGTTTATTTTTCTAAATACATTCAAATATGTATCC
GCTCATGAGACAATAACCCTGATAAATGCTTCAATAATATTGAAAAAGGAAGAGTCCTGAGGCGGAAAGA
ACCAGCTGTGGAATGTGTGTCAGTTAGGGTGTGGAAAGTCCCCAGGCTCCCCAGCAGGCAGAAGTATGCA
AAGCATGCATCTCAATTAGTCAGCAACCAGGTGTGGAAAGTCCCCAGGCTCCCCAGCAGGCAGAAGTATG
CAAAGCATGCATCTCAATTAGTCAGCAACCATAGTCCCGCCCCTAACTCCGCCCATCCCGCCCCTAACTC
CGCCCAGTTCCGCCCATTCTCCGCCCCATGGCTGACTAATTTTTTTTATTTATGCAGAGGCCGAGGCCGC
CTCGGCCTCTGAGCTATTCCAGAAGTAGTGAGGAGGCTTTTTTGGAGGCCTAGGCTTTTGCAAAGATCGA
TCAAGAGACAGGATGAGGATCGTTTCGCATGATTGAACAAGATGGATTGCACGCAGGTTCTCCGGCCGCT
TGGGTGGAGAGGCTATTCGGCTATGACTGGGCACAACAGACAATCGGCTGCTCTGATGCCGCCGTGTTCC
GGCTGTCAGCGCAGGGGCGCCCGGTTCTTTTTGTCAAGACCGACCTGTCCGGTGCCCTGAATGAACTGCA
AGACGAGGCAGCGCGGCTATCGTGGCTGGCCACGACGGGCGTTCCTTGCGCAGCTGTGCTCGACGTTGTC
ACTGAAGCGGGAAGGGACTGGCTGCTATTGGGCGAAGTGCCGGGGCAGGATCTCCTGTCATCTCACCTTG
CTCCTGCCGAGAAAGTATCCATCATGGCTGATGCAATGCGGCGGCTGCATACGCTTGATCCGGCTACCTG
CCCATTCGACCACCAAGCGAAACATCGCATCGAGCGAGCACGTACTCGGATGGAAGCCGGTCTTGTCGAT
CAGGATGATCTGGACGAAGAGCATCAGGGGCTCGCGCCAGCCGAACTGTTCGCCAGGCTCAAGGCGAGCA
TGCCCGACGGCGAGGATCTCGTCGTGACCCATGGCGATGCCTGCTTGCCGAATATCATGGTGGAAAATGG
CCGCTTTTCTGGATTCATCGACTGTGGCCGGCTGGGTGTGGCGGACCGCTATCAGGACATAGCGTTGGCT
ACCCGTGATATTGCTGAAGAGCTTGGCGGCGAATGGGCTGACCGCTTCCTCGTGCTTTACGGTATCGCCG
CTCCCGATTCGCAGCGCATCGCCTTCTATCGCCTTCTTGACGAGTTCTTCTGAGCGGGACTCTGGGGTTC
GAAATGACCGACCAAGCGACGCCCAACCTGCCATCACGAGATTTCGATTCCACCGCCGCCTTCTATGAAA
GGTTGGGCTTCGGAATCGTTTTCCGGGACGCCGGCTGGATGATCCTCCAGCGCGGGGATCTCATGCTGGA
GTTCTTCGCCCACCCTAGGGGGAGGCTAACTGAAACACGGAAGGAGACAATACCGGAAGGAACCCGCGCT
ATGACGGCAATAAAAAGACAGAATAAAACGCACGGTGTTGGGTCGTTTGTTCATAAACGCGGGGTTCGGT
CCCAGGGCTGGCACTCTGTCGATACCCCACCGAGACCCCATTGGGGCCAATACGCCCGCGTTTCTTCCTT
TTCCCCACCCCACCCCCCAAGTTCGGGTGAAGGCCCAGGGCTCGCAGCCAACGTCGGGGCGGCAGGCCCT
GCCATAGCCTCAGGTTACTCATATATACTTTAGATTGATTTAAAACTTCATTTTTAATTTAAAAGGATCT
AGGTGAAGATCCTTTTTGATAATCTCATGACCAAAATCCCTTAACGTGAGTTTTCGTTCCACTGAGCGTC
AGACCCCGTAGAAAAGATCAAAGGATCTTCTTGAGATCCTTTTTTTCTGCGCGTAATCTGCTGCTTGCAA
ACAAAAAAACCACCGCTACCAGCGGTGGTTTGTTTGCCGGATCAAGAGCTACCAACTCTTTTTCCGAAGG
TAACTGGCTTCAGCAGAGCGCAGATACCAAATACTGTTCTTCTAGTGTAGCCGTAGTTAGGCCACCACTT
CAAGAACTCTGTAGCACCGCCTACATACCTCGCTCTGCTAATCCTGTTACCAGTGGCTGCTGCCAGTGGC
GATAAGTCGTGTCTTACCGGGTTGGACTCAAGACGATAGTTACCGGATAAGGCGCAGCGGTCGGGCTGAA
CGGGGGGTTCGTGCACACAGCCCAGCTTGGAGCGAACGACCTACACCGAACTGAGATACCTACAGCGTGA
GCTATGAGAAAGCGCCACGCTTCCCGAAGGGAGAAAGGCGGACAGGTATCCGGTAAGCGGCAGGGTCGGA
ACAGGAGAGCGCACGAGGGAGCTTCCAGGGGGAAACGCCTGGTATCTTTATAGTCCTGTCGGGTTTCGCC
ACCTCTGACTTGAGCGTCGATTTTTGTGATGCTCGTCAGGGGGGCGGAGCCTATGGAAAAACGCCAGCAA
CGCGGCCTTTTTACGGTTCCTGGCCTTTTGCTGGCCTTTTGCTCACATGTTCTTTCCTGCGTTATCCCCT
GATTCTGTGGATAACCGTATTACCGCCATG
